>Addgene plasmid #237588 | pMIHP-16246 C.NWS.OLLAS | addgene full sequence | sequence record 477145 | Addgene NGS Result
TTTTCCCAGTCACGACGTTGTAAAACGACGGCGCAAGGAATGGTGCATGCAAGGAGATGGCGCCCAACAG
TCCCCCGGCCACGGGGCCTGCCACCATACCCACGCCGAAACAAGCGCTCATGAGCCCGAAGTGGCGAGCC
CGATCTTCCCCATCGGTGATGTCGGCGATATAGGCGCCAGCAACCGCACCTGTGGCGCCGGTGATGCCGG
CCACGATGCGTCCGGCGTAGAGGCGATTAGTCCAATTTGTTAAAGACAGGATATCAGTGGTCCAGGCTCT
AGTTTTGACTCAACAATATCACCAGCTGAAGCCTATAGAGTACGAGCCATAGATAAAATAAAAGATTTTA
TTTAGTCTCCAGAAAAAGGGGGGAATGAAAGACCCCACCTGTAGGTTTGGCAAGCTAGCTTAAGTAACGC
CATTTTGCAAGGCATGGAAAATACATAACTGAGAATAGAGAAGTTCAGATCAAGGTTAGGAACAGAGAGA
CAGCAGAATATGGGCCAAACAGGATATCTGTGGTAAGCAGTTCCTGCCCCGGCTCAGGGCCAAGAACAGA
TGGTCCCCAGATGCGGTCCCGCCCTCAGCAGTTTCTAGAGAACCATCAGATGTTTCCAGGGTGCCCCAAG
GACCTGAAATGACCCTGTGCCTTATTTGAACTAACCAATCAGTTCGCTTCTCGCTTCTGTTCGCGCGCTT
CTGCTCCCCGAGCTCAATAAAAGAGCCCACAACCCCTCACTCGGCGCGCCAGTCCTCCGATAGACTGCGT
CGCCCGGGTACCCGTATTCCCAATAAAGCCTCTTGCTGTTTGCATCCGAATCGTGGACTCGCTGATCCTT
GGGAGGGTCTCCTCAGATTGATTGACTGCCCACCTCGGGGGTCTTTCATTTGGAGGTTCCACCGAGATTT
GGAGACCCCTGCCCAGGGACCACCGACCCCCCCGCCGGGAGGTAAGCTGGCCAGCGGTCGTTTCGTGTCT
GTCTCTGTCTTTGTGCGTGTTTGTGCCGGCATCTAATGTTTGCGCCTGCGTCTGTACTAGTTAGCTAACT
AGCTCTGTATCTGGCGGACCCGTGGTGGAACTGACGAGTTCTGAACACCCGGCCGCAACCCTGGGAGACG
TCCCAGGGACTTTGGGGGCCGTTTTTGTGGCCCGACCTGAGGAAGGGAGTCGATGTGGAATCCGACCCCG
TCAGGATATGTGGTTCTGGTAGGAGACGAGAACCTAAAACAGTTCCCGCCTCCGTCTGAATTTTTGCTTT
CGGTTTGGAACCGAAGCCGCGCGTCTTGTCTGCTGCAGCGCTGCAGCATCGTTCTGTGTTGTCTCTGTCT
GACTGTGTTTCTGTATTTGTCTGAAAATTAGGGCCAGACTGTTACCACTCCCTTAAGTTTGACCTTAGGT
CACTGGAAAGATGTCGAGCGGATCGCTCACAACCAGTCGGTAGATGTCAAGAAGAGACGTTGGGTTACCT
TCTGCTCTGCAGAATGGCCAACCTTTAACGTCGGATGGCCGCGAGACGGCACCTTTAACCGAGACCTCAT
CACCCAGGTTAAGATCAAGGTCTTTTCACCTGGCCCGCATGGACACCCAGACCAGGTCCCCTACATCGTG
ACCTGGGAAGCCTTGGCTTTTGACCCCCCTCCCTGGGTCAAGCCCTTTGTACACCCTAAGCCTCCGCCTC
CTCTTCCTCCATCCGCCCCGTCTCTCCCCCTTGAACCTCCTCGTTCGACCCCGCCTCGATCCTCCCTTTA
TCCAGCCCTCACTCCTTCTCTAGGCGCCGGAATTCCGAACAGTCTTCCGTAATAGAAGACACAAGGCTCG
AGCGGGATCAATTCCGCCCCCCCCCTAACGTTACTGGCCGAAGCCGCTTGGAATAAGGCCGGTGTGCGTT
TGTCTATATGTTATTTTCCACCATATTGCCGTCTTTTGGCAATGTGAGGGCCCGGAAACCTGGCCCTGTC
TTCTTGACGAGCATTCCTAGGGGTCTTTCCCCTCTCGCCAAAGGAATGCAAGGTCTGTTGAATGTCGTGA
AGGAAGCAGTTCCTCTGGAAGCTTCTTGAAGACAAACAACGTCTGTAGCGACCCTTTGCAGGCAGCGGAA
CCCCCCACCTGGCGACAGGTGCCTCTGCGGCCAAAAGCCACGTGTATAAGATACACCTGCAAAGGCGGCA
CAACCCCAGTGCCACGTTGTGAGTTGGATAGTTGTGGAAAGAGTCAAATGGCTCTCCTCAAGCGTATTCA
ACAAGGGGCTGAAGGATGCCCAGAAGGTACCCCATTGTATGGGATCTGATCTGGGGCCTCGGTGCACATG
CTTTACATGTGTTTAGTCGAGGTTAAAAAAACGTCTAGGCCCCCCGAACCACGGGGACGTGGTTTTCCTT
TGAAAAACACGATAATACCATGCCAGAGCCTTCTAAGTCTGCACCAGCCCCTAAGAAGGGATCTAAGAAA
GCCATCTCTAAGGCGCAGAAGAAGGATGGCAAGAAGCGCAAGCGCAGCCGCAAGGAGAGCTATTCGGTGT
ACGTGTACAAGGTGCTGAAGCAAGTGCACCCCGACACCGGCATCTCCTCCAAGGCCATGGGCATCATGAA
CTCGTTCGTGAACGACATCTTCGAGCGCATCGCGAGCGAGGCGTCCCGCCTGGCGCATTACAACAAGCGC
TCGACCATCACGTCCCGGGAGATCCAGACGGCCGTGCGCCTGCTGCTGCCCGGGGAGCTGGCCAAGCACG
CCGTGTCGGAGGGCACTAAGGCCGTCACCAAGTACACCAGCTCCAAGGACCCACCGGTCGCCACCGGATC
CACGGTCGCCACCATGGGCGAGGACCAGGTGGACCCCAGGCTGATCGACGGCAAGGGAGGAGGCGGGGGA
GGGAACTGGTCCCACCCCCAATTCGAGAAAGGAGGAGGCGGGGGAGGGAGCGGCTTCGCCAACGAGCTGG
GCCCCAGGCTGATGGGCAAGTGCGGCATGCTGATGGTGTAAGCGGCCGCGACTCTAGAGTCGACCTGCAG
GCATGCAAGCTTCAGGTAGCCGGCTAACGTTAACAACCGGTACCTCTAGAACTATAGCTAGCATGCGCAA
ATTTAAAGCGCTGATATCGATAAAATAAAAGATTTTATTTAGTCTCCAGAAAAAGGGGGGAATGAAAGAC
CCCACCTGTAGGTTTGGCAAGCTAGCTTAAGTAACGCCATTTTGCAAGGCATGGAAAATACATAACTGAG
AATAGAGAAGTTCAGATCAAGGTTAGGAACAGAGAGACAGCAGAATATGGGCCAAACAGGATATCTGTGG
TAAGCAGTTCCTGCCCCGGCTCAGGGCCAAGAACAGATGGTCCCCAGATGCGGTCCCGCCCTCAGCAGTT
TCTAGAGAACCATCAGATGTTTCCAGGGTGCCCCAAGGACCTGAAATGACCCTGTGCCTTATTTGAACTA
ACCAATCAGTTCGCTTCTCGCTTCTGTTCGCGCGCTTCTGCTCCCCGAGCTCAATAAAAGAGCCCACAAC
CCCTCACTCGGCGCGCCAGTCCTCCGATAGACTGCGTCGCCCGGGTACCCGTGTATCCAATAAACCCTCT
TGCAGTTGCATCCGACTTGTGGTCTCGCTGTTCCTTGGGAGGGTCTCCTCTGAGTGATTGACTACCCGTC
AGCGGGGGTCTTTCATGGGTAACAGTTTCTTGAAGTTGGAGAACAACATTCTGAGGGTAGGAGTCGAATA
TTAAGTAATCCTGACTCAATTAGCCACTGTTTTGAATCCACATACTCCAATACTCCTGAAATAGTTCATT
ATGGACAGCGCAGAAAGAGCTGGGGAGAATTGTGAAATTGTTATCCGCTCACAATTCCACACAACATACG
AGCCGGAAGCATAAAGTGTAAAGCCTGGGGTGCCTAATGAGTGAGCTAACTCACATTAATTGCGTTGCGC
TCACTGCCCGCTTTCCAGTCGGGAAACCTGTCGTGCCAGCTGCATTAATGAATCGGCCAACGCGCGGGGA
GAGGCGGTTTGCGTATTGGGCGCTCTTCCGCTTCCTCGCTCACTGACTCGCTGCGCTCGGTCGTTCGGCT
GCGGCGAGCGGTATCAGCTCACTCAAAGGCGGTAATACGGTTATCCACAGAATCAGGGGATAACGCAGGA
AAGAACATGTGAGCAAAAGGCCAGCAAAAGGCCAGGAACCGTAAAAAGGCCGCGTTGCTGGCGTTTTTCC
ATAGGCTCCGCCCCCCTGACGAGCATCACAAAAATCGACGCTCAAGTCAGAGGTGGCGAAACCCGACAGG
ACTATAAAGATACCAGGCGTTTCCCCCTGGAAGCTCCCTCGTGCGCTCTCCTGTTCCGACCCTGCCGCTT
ACCGGATACCTGTCCGCCTTTCTCCCTTCGGGAAGCGTGGCGCTTTCTCATAGCTCACGCTGTAGGTATC
TCAGTTCGGTGTAGGTCGTTCGCTCCAAGCTGGGCTGTGTGCACGAACCCCCCGTTCAGCCCGACCGCTG
CGCCTTATCCGGTAACTATCGTCTTGAGTCCAACCCGGTAAGACACGACTTATCGCCACTGGCAGCAGCC
ACTGGTAACAGGATTAGCAGAGCGAGGTATGTAGGCGGTGCTACAGAGTTCTTGAAGTGGTGGCCTAACT
ACGGCTACACTAGAAGAACAGTATTTGGTATCTGCGCTCTGCTGAAGCCAGTTACCTTCGGAAAAAGAGT
TGGTAGCTCTTGATCCGGCAAACAAACCACCGCTGGTAGCGGTGGTTTTTTTGTTTGCAAGCAGCAGATT
ACGCGCAGAAAAAAAGGATCTCAAGAAGATCCTTTGATCTTTTCTACGGGGTCTGACGCTCAGTGGAACG
AAAACTCACGTTAAGGGATTTTGGTCATGAGATTATCAAAAAGGATCTTCACCTAGATCCTTTTAAATTA
AAAATGAAGTTTTAAATCAATCTAAAGTATATATGAGTAAACTTGGTCTGACAGTTACCAATGCTTAATC
AGTGAGGCACCTATCTCAGCGATCTGTCTATTTCGTTCATCCATAGTTGCCTGACTCCCCGTCGTGTAGA
TAACTACGATACGGGAGGGCTTACCATCTGGCCCCAGTGCTGCAATGATACCGCGAGACCCACGCTCACC
GGCTCCAGATTTATCAGCAATAAACCAGCCAGCCGGAAGGGCCGAGCGCAGAAGTGGTCCTGCAACTTTA
TCCGCCTCCATCCAGTCTATTAATTGTTGCCGGGAAGCTAGAGTAAGTAGTTCGCCAGTTAATAGTTTGC
GCAACGTTGTTGCCATTGCTACAGGCATCGTGGTGTCACGCTCGTCGTTTGGTATGGCTTCATTCAGCTC
CGGTTCCCAACGATCAAGGCGAGTTACATGATCCCCCATGTTGTGCAAAAAAGCGGTTAGCTCCTTCGGT
CCTCCGATCGTTGTCAGAAGTAAGTTGGCCGCAGTGTTATCACTCATGGTTATGGCAGCACTGCATAATT
CTCTTACTGTCATGCCATCCGTAAGATGCTTTTCTGTGACTGGTGAGTACTCAACCAAGTCATTCTGAGA
ATAGTGTATGCGGCGACCGAGTTGCTCTTGCCCGGCGTCAATACGGGATAATACCGCGCCACATAGCAGA
ACTTTAAAAGTGCTCATCATTGGAAAACGTTCTTCGGGGCGAAAACTCTCAAGGATCTTACCGCTGTTGA
GATCCAGTTCGATGTAACCCACTCGTGCACCCAACTGATCTTCAGCATCTTTTACTTTCACCAGCGTTTC
TGGGTGAGCAAAAACAGGAAGGCAAAATGCCGCAAAAAAGGGAATAAGGGCGACACGGAAATGTTGAATA
CTCATACTCTTCCTTTTTCAATATTATTGAAGCATTTATCAGGGTTATTGTCTCATGAGCGGATACATAT
TTGAATGTATTTAGAAAAATAAACAAATAGGGGTTCCGCGCACATTTCCCCGAAAAGTGCCACCTGACGT
CTAAGAAACCATTATTATCATGACATTAACCTATAAAAATAGGCGTATCACGAGGCCCTTTCGTCTCGCG
CGTTTCGGTGATGACGGTGAAAACCTCTGACACATGCAGCTCCCGGAGACGGTCACAGCTTGTCTGTAAG
CGGATGCCGGGAGCAGACAAGCCCGTCAGGGCGCGTCAGCGGGTGTTGGCGGGTGTCGGGGCTGGCTTAA
CTATGCGGCATCAGAGCAGATTGTACTGAGAGTGCACCATATGCGGTGTGAAATACCGCACAGATGCGTA
AGGAGAAAATACCGCATCAGGCGCCATTCGCCATTCAGGCTGCGCAACTGTTGGGAAGGGCGATCGGTGC
GGGCCTCTTCGCTATTACGCCAGCTGGCGAAAGGGGGATGTGCTGCAAGGCGATTAAGTTGGGTAACGCC
AGGG
Features (pLannotate 1.2.2; 19 found; start..end, strand, type, name):
     32..233     -  CDS            TcR (fragment): tetracycline efflux protein; tet; confers resistance to tetracycline
    234..332     +  CDS            env (fragment): murine leukemia virus gPr80 envelope polyprotein precursor; env; proteolytically cleaved into gp70SU and p15TM subunits
    374..890     +  LTR            5' LTR: 5' long terminal repeat from murine embryonic stem cell virus
    954..1295    +  misc_feature   MESV Ψ: packaging signal of murine embryonic stem cell virus
   1362..1778    +  CDS            gag (truncated): truncated Moloney murine leukemia virus (MMLV) gag gene lacking the start codon
   1837..2397    +  misc_feature   IRES: internal ribosome entry site (IRES) of the encephalomyocarditis virus (EMCV)
   2400..2777    +  CDS            H2bc3: H2B1B_MOUSE - Also known as Hist1h2bb Experimental evidence at protein level: Swiss-Prot protein existence level 1. Core component of nucleosome. Nucleosomes wrap and compact DNA into chromatin, limiting DNA accessibility to the cellular machineries which require DNA as a template. Histones thereby play a central role in transcription regulation, DNA repair, DNA replication and chromosomal stability. DNA accessibility is regulated via a complex set of post-translational modifications of histones, also called histone code, and nucleosome remodeling. From Mus musculus (Mouse).
   2992..3022    +  misc_feature   MCS (fragment): pUC18/19 multiple cloning site
   3142..3656    +  LTR            3' LTR: 3' long terminal repeat from murine embryonic stem cell virus
   3818..3834    -  protein_bind   lac operator: The lac repressor binds to the lac operator to inhibit transcription in E. coli. This inhibition can be relieved by adding lactose or isopropyl-β-D-thiogalactopyranoside (IPTG). lac repressor encoded by lacI
   3842..3872    -  promoter       lac promoter: promoter for the E. coli lac operon
   3887..3908    -  protein_bind   CAP binding site: CAP binding activates transcription in the presence of cAMP. E. coli catabolite activator protein
   3921..4013    -  CDS            lacI (fragment): lac repressor; lacI; The lac repressor binds to the lac operator to inhibit transcription in E. coli. This inhibition can be relieved by adding lactose or isopropyl-β-D-thiogalactopyranoside (IPTG).
   4196..4784    -  rep_origin     ori: high-copy-number ColE1/pMB1/pBR322/pUC origin of replication
   4955..5815    -  CDS            AmpR: β-lactamase; bla; confers resistance to ampicillin, carbenicillin, and related antibiotics
   5816..5920    -  promoter       AmpR promoter: bla
   6015..6050    +  CDS            rop (fragment): Rop protein, which maintains plasmids at low copy number; rop
   6152..6251    +  misc_feature   bom (fragment): basis of mobility region from pBR322
   6257..32      -  CDS            lacZα (fragment) (across the origin): LacZα fragment of β-galactosidase; lacZ fragment
