[The description below was written by a language model from this plasmid's Addgene catalogue record and pLannotate feature annotations shown in this document.]
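Description:
pMIHP-16246 C.NWS.OLLAS is an empty-backbone gammaretroviral transfer vector from the pMIHP series. According to the record, this series was derived from pMIGII by replacing the GFP reporter with histone-linked epitope tags. It is propagated in E. coli through a high-copy ColE1/pUC-type origin and selected with ampicillin via the β-lactamase gene and its own promoter. The remaining bacterial annotations (fragments of TcR, lacI, rop, bom and lacZα, plus a lac promoter/operator) are non-functional remnants of earlier cloning vectors. A recombination-reducing host strain is specified, which fits the presence of repeated LTR sequences.

The viral cassette is flanked by 5' and 3' long terminal repeats of murine embryonic stem cell virus. The 5' LTR drives transcription of the genomic RNA. It is followed by the MESV Ψ packaging signal and a truncated MMLV gag segment lacking its start codon, which extends the packaging region without producing Gag protein. Downstream, an EMCV IRES directs cap-independent translation of mouse histone H2B (H2bc3). The catalogue lists C, NWS and OLLAS as tags. The feature table does not annotate these epitopes, but they presumably lie in the unannotated stretch after the histone coding sequence, giving a nuclear, chromatin-bound epitope combination.

No insert is present. A gene of interest would presumably be placed upstream of the IRES, so that transduced cells co-express it with the tagged histone from one bicistronic transcript. The record calls this a "Flow Code" plasmid, which suggests that each epitope combination acts as an antibody-detectable barcode for flow cytometry. It also says the plasmid is to be used with mRNAs, without further explanation.
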