Addgene plasmid #237588: pMIHP-16246 C.NWS.OLLAS
Purpose: (Empty Backbone) C.NWS.OLLAS Flow Code Plasmid This plasmid is to be used with mRNAs.
Depositing lab: Adrian Liston. Depositing organization: Babraham Institute.
Backbone
  Vector backbone: p.MIHP — made from p.MIGII with the GFP element being replaced with the histone epitopes
  Vector type: Retroviral
  Tag / fusion protein: C; NWS; OLLAS
Growth in bacteria
  Bacterial resistance: Ampicillin, 100 μg/mL
  Growth temperature: 30°C
  Growth strain: NEB Stable
  Copy number: Unknown
Gene/Insert
  Gene/Insert name: None
Terms and licenses: Academic/Nonprofit Terms; Industry Terms: Not Available to Industry
How to cite: pMIHP-16246 C.NWS.OLLAS was a gift from Adrian Liston (Addgene plasmid # 237588 ; http://n2t.net/addgene:237588 ; RRID:Addgene_237588)
